>Addgene plasmid #145240 | pGAL4-DBD-HOXA13wt-IDR | addgene full sequence | sequence record 311502 | Addgene NGS Result
GACATTGATTATTGACTAGTTATTAATAGTAATCAATTACGGGGTCATTAGTTCATAGCCCATATATGGA
GTTCCGCGTTACATAACTTACGGTAAATGGCCCGCCTGGCTGACCGCCCAACGACCCCCGCCCATTGACG
TCAATAATGACGTATGTTCCCATAGTAACGCCAATAGGGACTTTCCATTGACGTCAATGGGTGGAGTATT
TACGGTAAACTGCCCACTTGGCAGTACATCAAGTGTATCATATGCCAAGTACGCCCCCTATTGACGTCAA
TGACGGTAAATGGCCCGCCTGGCATTATGCCCAGTACATGACCTTATGGGACTTTCCTACTTGGCAGTAC
ATCTACGTATTAGTCATCGCTATTACCATGGTGATGCGGTTTTGGCAGTACATCAATGGGCGTGGATAGC
GGTTTGACTCACGGGGATTTCCAAGTCTCCACCCCATTGACGTCAATGGGAGTTTGTTTTGGCACCAAAA
TCAACGGGACTTTCCAAAATGTCGTAACAACTCCGCCCCATTGACGCAAATGGGCGGTAGGCGTGTACGG
TGGGAGGTCTATATAAGCAGAGCTCTCTGGCTAACTAGAGAACCCACTGCTTACTGGCTTATCGAAATTA
ATACGACTCACTATAGGGAGACCCAAGCTTGGTACCGAGCTCGGATCCACTAGTAACGGCCGCCAGTGTG
CTGGAATTCATGAAGCTACTGTCTTCTATCGAACAAGCATGCGATATTTGCCGACTTAAAAAGCTCAAGT
GCTCCAAAGAAAAACCGAAGTGCGCCAAGTGTCTGAAGAACAACTGGGAGTGTCGCTACTCTCCCAAAAC
CAAAAGGTCTCCGCTGACTAGGGCACATCTGACAGAAGTGGAATCAAGGCTAGAAAGACTGGAACAGCTA
TTTCTACTGATTTTTCCTCGAGAAGACCTTGACATGATTTTGAAAATGGATTCTTTACAGGATATAAAAG
CATTGTTAACAGGATTATTTGTACAAGATAATGTGAATAAAGATGCCGTCACAGATAGATTGGCTTCAGT
GGAGACTGATATGCCTCTAACATTGAGACAGCATAGAATAAGTGCGACATCATCATCGGAAGAGAGTAGT
AACAAAGGTCAAAGACAGTTGACTGTATCGGCGATCGCTGAGTTGAACAAAAACATGGAGGGGGCGGCTG
CGGCTGCAGCCGCGGCAGCGGCTGCAGCGGCTGCAGGAGCCGGTGGAGGAGGTTTTCCCCATCCGGCGGC
GGCTGCCGCGGGGGGGAATTTCAGTGTTGCGGCAGCTGCAGCAGCTGCAGCTGCTGCCGCAGCTAACCAG
TGCCGCAACCTGATGGCGCATCCAGCGCCTCTTGCGCCGGGGGCCGCATCAGCGTACAGTTCTGCTCCTG
GGGAAGCACCCCCGTCCGCGGCTGCTGCCGCGGCAGCGGCAGCAGCAGCCGCGGCTGCGGCCGCGGCAGC
TAGCTCCAGTGGAGGTCCCGGACCAGCGGGACCTGCTGGTGCGGAAGCCGCGAAGCAGTGTAGCCCGTGC
AGCGCGGCAGCTCAGAGCTCATCCGGTCCCGCCGCCCTCCCATACGGATACTTTGGCTCAGGGTACTACC
CGTGCGCGAGAATGGGCCCTCACCCCAACGCCATAAAGTCATGTGCCCAACCCGCGTCAGCCGCAGCGGC
AGCAGCTTTTGCCGATAAGTACATGGACACTGCTGGCCCCGCGGCGGAGGAGTTCAGTAGCAGGGCGAAG
GAGTGACGTACGTCTAGAGGGCCCTATTCTATAGTGTCACCTAAATGCTAGAGCTCGCTGATCAGCCTCG
ACTGTGCCTTCTAGTTGCCAGCCATCTGTTGTTTGCCCCTCCCCCGTGCCTTCCTTGACCCTGGAAGGTG
CCACTCCCACTGTCCTTTCCTAATAAAATGAGGAAATTGCATCGCATTGTCTGAGTAGGTGTCATTCTAT
TCTGGGGGGTGGGGTGGGGCAGGACAGCAAGGGGGAGGATTGGGAAGACAATAGCAGGCATGCTGGGGAT
GCGGTGGGCTCTATGGCTTCTGAGGCGGAAAGAACCAGCTGGGGCTCTAGGGGGTATCCCC
[124 nt withheld, positions 2092-2215]
C
[91 nt withheld, positions 2217-2307]
A
[49 nt withheld, positions 2309-2357]
CCTTTGACGTTGGAGTCCACGTTCTTT
[37 nt withheld, positions 2385-2421]
ACCCTATCTCGGTCTATTCTTTTGATTTATAAGGGATTTTGCCGATTTCGGCCTATTGGTTAAAAAATGA
GCTGATTTAACAAAAATTTAACGCGAATTAATTCTGTGGAATGTGTGTCAGTTAGGGTGTGGAAAGTCCC
CAGGCTCCCCAGCAGGCAGAAGTATGCAAAGCATGCATCTCAATTAGTCAGCAACCAGGTGTGGAAAGTC
CCCAGGCTCCCCAGCAGGCAGAAGTATGCAAAGCATGCATCTCAATTAGTCAGCAACCATAGTCCCGCCC
CTAACTCCGCCCATCCCGCCCCTAACTCCGCCCAGTTCCGCCCATTCTCCGCCCCATGGCTGACTAATTT
TTTTTATTTATGCAGAGGCCGAGGCCGCCTCTGCCTCTGAGCTATTCCAGAAGTAGTGAGGAGGCTTTTT
TGGAGGCCTAGGCTTTTGCAAAAAGCTCCCGGGAGCTTGTATATCCATTTTCGGATCTGATCAAGAGACA
GGATGAGGATCGTTTCGCATGATTGAACAAGATGGATTGCACGCAGGTTCTCCGGCCGCTTGGGTGGAGA
GGCTATTCGGCTATGACTGGGCACAACAGACAATCGGCTGCTCTGATGCCGCCGTGTTCCGGCTGTCAGC
GCAGGGGCGCCCGGTTCTTTTTGTCAAGACCGACCTGTCCGGTGCCCTGAATGAACTGCAGGACGAGGCA
GCGCGGCTATCGTGGCTGGCCACGACGGGCGTTCCTTGCGCAGCTGTGCTCGACGTTGTCACTGAAGCGG
GAAGGGACTGGCTGCTATTGGGCGAAGTGCCGGGGCAGGATCTCCTGTCATCTCACCTTGCTCCTGCCGA
GAAAGTATCCATCATGGCTGATGCAATGCGGCGGCTGCATACGCTTGATCCGGCTACCTGCCCATTCGAC
CACCAAGCGAAACATCGCATCGAGCGAGCACGTACTCGGATGGAAGCCGGTCTTGTCGATCAGGATGATC
TGGACGAAGAGCATCAGGGGCTCGCGCCAGCCGAACTGTTCGCCAGGCTCAAGGCGCGCATGCCCGACGG
CGAGGATCTCGTCGTGACCCATGGCGATGCCTGCTTGCCGAATATCATGGTGGAAAATGGCCGCTTTTCT
GGATTCATCGACTGTGGCCGGCTGGGTGTGGCGGACCGCTATCAGGACATAGCGTTGGCTACCCGTGATA
TTGCTGAAGAGCTTGGCGGCGAATGGGCTGACCGCTTCCTCGTGCTTTACGGTATCGCCGCTCCCGATTC
GCAGCGCATCGCCTTCTATCGCCTTCTTGACGAGTTCTTCTGAGCGGGACTCTGGGGTTCGAAATGACCG
ACCAAGCGACGCCCAACCTGCCATCACGAGATTTCGATTCCACCGCCGCCTTCTATGAAAGGTTGGGCTT
CGGAATCGTTTTCCGGGACGCCGGCTGGATGATCCTCCAGCGCGGGGATCTCATGCTGGAGTTCTTCGCC
CACCCCAACTTGTTTATTGCAGCTTATAATGGTTACAAATAAAGCAATAGCATCACAAATTTCACAAATA
AAGCATTTTTTTCACTGCATTCTAGTTGTGGTTTGTCCAAACTCATCAATGTATCTTATCATGTCTGTAT
ACCGTCGACCTCTAGCTAGAGCTTGGCGTAATCATGGTCATAGCTGTTTCCTGTGTGAAATTGTTATCCG
CTCACAATTCCACACAACATACGAGCCGGAAGCATAAAGTGTAAAGCCTGGGGTGCCTAATGAGTGAGCT
AACTCACATTAATTGCGTTGCGCTCACTGCCCGCTTTCCAGTCGGGAAACCTGTCGTGCCAGCTGCATTA
ATGAATCGGCCAACGCGCGGGGAGAGGCGGTTTGCGTATTGGGCGCTCTTCCGCTTCCTCGCTCACTGAC
TCGCTGCGCTCGGTCGTTCGGCTGCGGCGAGCGGTATCAGCTCACTCAAAGGCGGTAATACGGTTATCCA
CAGAATCAGGGGATAACGCAGGAAAGAACATGTGAGCAAAAGGCCAGCAAAAGGCCAGGAACCGTAAAAA
GGCCGCGTTGCTGGCGTTTTTCCATAGGCTCCGCCCCCCTGACGAGCATCACAAAAATCGACGCTCAAGT
CAGAGGTGGCGAAACCCGACAGGACTATAAAGATACCAGGCGTTTCCCCCTGGAAGCTCCCTCGTGCGCT
CTCCTGTTCCGACCCTGCCGCTTACCGGATACCTGTCCGCCTTTCTCCCTTCGGGAAGCGTGGCGCTTTC
TCATAGCTCACGCTGTAGGTATCTCAGTTCGGTGTAGGTCGTTCGCTCCAAGCTGGGCTGTGTGCACGAA
CCCCCCGTTCAGCCCGACCGCTGCGCCTTATCCGGTAACTATCGTCTTGAGTCCAACCCGGTAAGACACG
ACTTATCGCCACTGGCAGCAGCCACTGGTAACAGGATTAGCAGAGCGAGGTATGTAGGCGGTGCTACAGA
GTTCTTGAAGTGGTGGCCTAACTACGGCTACACTAGAAGAACAGTATTTGGTATCTGCGCTCTGCTGAAG
CCAGTTACCTTCGGAAAAAGAGTTGGTAGCTCTTGATCCGGCAAACAAACCACCGCTGGTAGCGGTGGTT
TTTTTGTTTGCAAGCAGCAGATTACGCGCAGAAAAAAAGGATCTCAAGAAGATCCTTTGATCTTTTCTAC
GGGGTCTGACGCTCAGTGGAACGAAAACTCACGTTAAGGGATTTTGGTCATGAGATTATCAAAAAGGATC
TTCACCTAGATCCTTTTAAATTAAAAATGAAGTTTTAAATCAATCTAAAGTATATATGAGTAAACTTGGT
CTGACAGTTACCAATGCTTAATCAGTGAGGCACCTATCTCAGCGATCTGTCTATTTCGTTCATCCATAGT
TGCCTGACTTCCCGTCGTGTAGATAACTACGATACGGGAGGGCTTACCATCTGGCCCCAGTGCTGCAATG
ATACCGCGAGACCCACGCTCACCGGCTCCAGATTTATCAGCAATAAACCAGCCAGCCGGAAGGGCCGAGC
GCAGAAGTGGTCCTGCAACTTTATCCGCCTCCATCCAGTCTATTAATTGTTGCCGGGAAGCTAGAGTAAG
TAGTTCGCCAGTTAATAGTTTGCGCAACGTTGTTGCCATTGCTACAGGCATCGTGGTGTCACGCTCGTCG
TTTGGTATGGCTTCATTCAGCTCCGGTTCCCAACGATCAAGGCGAGTTACATGATCCCCCATGTTGTGCA
AAAAAGCGGTTAGCTCCTTCGGTCCTCCGATCGTTGTCAGAAGTAAGTTGGCCGCAGTGTTATCACTCAT
GGTTATGGCAGCACTGCATAATTCTCTTACTGTCATGCCATCCGTAAGATGCTTTTCTGTGACTGGTGAG
TACTCAACCAAGTCATTCTGAGAATAGTGTATGCGGCGACCGAGTTGCTCTTGCCCGGCGTCAATACGGG
ATAATACCGCGCCACATAGCAGAACTTTAAAAGTGCTCATCATTGGAAAACGTTCTTCGGGGCGAAAACT
CTCAAGGATCTTACCGCTGTTGAGATCCAGTTCGATGTAACCCACTCGTGCACCCAACTGATCTTCAGCA
TCTTTTACTTTCACCAGCGTTTCTGGGTGAGCAAAAACAGGAAGGCAAAATGCCGCAAAAAAGGGAATAA
GGGCGACACGGAAATGTTGAATACTCATACTCTTCCTTTTTCAATATTATTGAAGCATTTATCAGGGTTA
TTGTCTCATGAGCGGATACATATTTGAATGTATTTAGAAAAATAAACAAATAGGGGTTCCGCGCACATTT
CCCCGAAAAGTGCCACCTGACGTCGACGGATCGGGAGATCTCCCGATCCCCTATGGTGCACTCTCAGTAC
AATCTGCTCTGATGCCGCATAGTTAAGCCAGTATCTGCTCCCTGCTTGTGTGTTGGAGGTCGCTGAGTAG
TGCGCGAGCAAAATTTAAGCTACAACAAGGCAAGGCTTGACCGACAATTGCATGAAGAATCTGCTTAGGG
TTAGGCGTTTTGCGCTGCTTCGCGATGTACGGGCCAGATATACGCGTT
Features (pLannotate 1.2.2; 22 found; start..end, strand, type, name):
      1..380     +  enhancer       CMV enhancer: human cytomegalovirus immediate early enhancer
    381..584     +  promoter       CMV promoter: human cytomegalovirus (CMV) immediate early promoter
    580..613     +  LTR            5' LTR (truncated) (fragment): truncated 5' long terminal repeat (LTR) from HIV-1
    629..647     +  promoter       T7 promoter: promoter for bacteriophage T7 RNA polymerase
    710..1150    +  CDS            GAL4 DNA binding domain: DNA binding domain of the GAL4 transcriptional activator; Saccharomyces cerevisiae GAL4 (truncated)
   1160..1753    +  CDS            HOXA13 (fragment): HXA13_HUMAN - Also known as HOX1J. Experimental evidence at protein level: Swiss-Prot protein existence level 1. Sequence-specific transcription factor which is part of a developmental regulatory system that provides cells with specific positional identities on the anterior-posterior axis. From Homo sapiens (Human).
   1778..1796    -  promoter       SP6 promoter: promoter for bacteriophage SP6 RNA polymerase
   1822..2046    +  polyA_signal   bGH poly(A) signal: bovine growth hormone polyadenylation signal
   2050..2071    +  promoter       SV40 promoter (fragment): SV40 enhancer and early promoter
   2092..2520    +  rep_origin     f1 ori (sequence partly withheld): f1 bacteriophage origin of replication; arrow indicates direction of (+) strand synthesis
   2534..2863    +  promoter       SV40 promoter: SV40 enhancer and early promoter
   2930..3721    +  CDS            neo: KKA2_KLEPN - Also known as kan, nptII. Experimental evidence at protein level: Swiss-Prot protein existence level 1. Resistance to kanamycin, neomycin, paromomycin, ribostamycin, butirosin and gentamicin B. From Klebsiella pneumoniae.
   3745..3903    +  CDS            ble (fragment): BLE_KLEPN - Experimental evidence at protein level: Swiss-Prot protein existence level 1. Binding protein with a strong affinity to the bleomycin family of antibiotics. Binds to CL990; an antimitotic-antibiotic compound. From Klebsiella pneumoniae.
   3898..4019    +  polyA_signal   SV40 poly(A) signal: SV40 polyadenylation signal
   4092..4108    -  protein_bind   lac operator: The lac repressor binds to the lac operator to inhibit transcription in E. coli. This inhibition can be relieved by adding lactose or isopropyl-β-D-thiogalactopyranoside (IPTG). lac repressor encoded by lacI
   4116..4146    -  promoter       lac promoter: promoter for the E. coli lac operon
   4161..4182    -  protein_bind   CAP binding site: CAP binding activates transcription in the presence of cAMP. E. coli catabolite activator protein
   4195..4287    -  CDS            lacI (fragment): lac repressor; lacI; The lac repressor binds to the lac operator to inhibit transcription in E. coli. This inhibition can be relieved by adding lactose or isopropyl-β-D-thiogalactopyranoside (IPTG).
   4470..5058    -  rep_origin     ori: high-copy-number ColE1/pMB1/pBR322/pUC origin of replication
   5229..6089    -  CDS            AmpR: β-lactamase; bla; confers resistance to ampicillin, carbenicillin, and related antibiotics
   6090..6194    -  promoter       AmpR promoter: bla
   6253..6305    -  misc_feature   bom (fragment): basis of mobility region from pBR322
