[The description below was written by a language model from this plasmid's Addgene catalogue record and pLannotate feature annotations shown in this document.]
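Description:
pGAL4-DBD-HOXA13wt-IDR is a mammalian expression plasmid of about 6.5 kb built on the pcDNA3.1 backbone. It is propagated in E. coli through a high-copy ColE1/pUC-type origin and selected with ampicillin via the β-lactamase gene. An f1 origin is also present. For selection in mammalian cells the backbone carries a neomycin phosphotransferase gene driven by the SV40 enhancer/early promoter and terminated by an SV40 polyadenylation signal. Several short annotated fragments (a truncated HIV-1 LTR piece, ble, lacI, the lac promoter/operator region and a bom remnant) appear to be backbone remnants or partial annotation matches rather than functional parts of the design.

The expression cassette is driven by the human cytomegalovirus immediate early enhancer and promoter and ends with the bovine growth hormone polyadenylation signal. T7 and SP6 phage promoters flank the insert. The coding region consists of the DNA-binding domain of the yeast GAL4 activator, followed closely by a fragment of roughly 600 bp of human HOXA13, described in the record as the wild-type intrinsically disordered region (IDR). The stated purpose is expression of these two parts as a single fusion protein. Tethering a protein segment to the GAL4 DNA-binding domain is a standard way to recruit it to GAL4 binding sites in a co-transfected reporter and so measure its transcriptional activity, although the record does not name a specific reporter or assay. The associated publication concerns transcriptional condensates in human repeat expansion disease, so this wild-type construct plausibly serves as the reference for comparison with repeat-expanded HOXA13 variants. The 5′ cloning site is recorded as unknown.
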