Addgene plasmid #145240: pGAL4-DBD-HOXA13wt-IDR
Purpose: Expresses fusion of GAL4 DNA-binding domain and HOXA13wt IDR
Depositing lab: Denes Hnisz. Publication: Unblending of Transcriptional Condensates in Human Repeat Expansion Disease. Basu S, Mackowiak SD, Niskanen H, Knezevic D, Asimi V, Grosswendt S, Geertsema H, Ali S, Jerkovic I, Ewers H, Mundlos S, Meissner A, Ibrahim DM, Hnisz D. Cell. 2020 May 28;181(5):1062-1079.e30. doi: 10.1016/j.cell.2020.04.018. Epub 2020 May 7. PubMed 32386547.
Backbone
  Vector backbone: pcDNA3.1
  Vector type: Mammalian Expression
Growth in bacteria
  Bacterial resistance: Ampicillin, 100 μg/mL
  Growth temperature: 37°C
  Growth strain: NEB Stable
  Copy number: High Copy
Gene/Insert
  Gene/Insert name: HOXA13wt-IDR
  Species: H. sapiens (human)
  Entrez Gene: HOXA13 (a.k.a. HOX1, HOX1J)
  Cloning method: Restriction Enzyme; 5′ cloning site Unknown (unknown if destroyed)
  Sequencing primers: 5′ agactgatatgcctctaaca; 3′ GAGAAAGGAAGGGAAGAAAGCG
Terms and licenses: Academic/Nonprofit Terms; Industry Terms: Not Available to Industry
How to cite: pGAL4-DBD-HOXA13wt-IDR was a gift from Denes Hnisz (Addgene plasmid # 145240 ; http://n2t.net/addgene:145240 ; RRID:Addgene_145240)
